Addgene plasmid #136165: pCDNA4.TO-K11-2xCSTREP
Purpose: Expresses C-terminally strep tagged Kaposi's Sarcoma Associated Herpesvirus (KSHV) K11
Depositing lab: Britt Glaunsinger. Depositing organization: University of California, Berkeley. Publication: Global mapping of herpesvirus-host protein complexes reveals a transcription strategy for late genes. Davis ZH, Verschueren E, Jang GM, Kleffman K, Johnson JR, Park J, Von Dollen J, Maher MC, Johnson T, Newton W, Jager S, Shales M, Horner J, Hernandez RD, Krogan NJ, Glaunsinger BA. Mol Cell. 2015 Jan 22;57(2):349-60. doi: 10.1016/j.molcel.2014.11.026. Epub 2014 Dec 24. PubMed 25544563.
Backbone
  Vector backbone: pCDNA4.TO
  Backbone manufacturer: Invitrogen
  Vector type: Mammalian Expression
  Selectable markers: Zeocin
Growth in bacteria
  Bacterial resistance: Ampicillin, 100 μg/mL
  Growth temperature: 37°C
  Growth strain: DH5alpha
  Copy number: High Copy
Gene/Insert
  Gene/Insert name: K11
  Species: Kaposi's sarcoma-associated herpesvirus (KSHV)
  Promoter: CMV
  Cloning method: Restriction Enzyme; 5′ cloning site Unknown (unknown if destroyed)
  Sequencing primers: 5′ CGCAAATGGGCGGTAGGCGTG; 3′ TAGAAGGCACAGTCGAGGCT
Resource information
  A portion of this plasmid was derived from a plasmid made by: cDNA of reactivated TREx BCBL-1-RTA cells
Terms and licenses: Academic/Nonprofit Terms; Industry Terms: Not Available to Industry
How to cite: pCDNA4.TO-K11-2xCSTREP was a gift from Britt Glaunsinger (Addgene plasmid # 136165 ; http://n2t.net/addgene:136165 ; RRID:Addgene_136165)
