[The description below was written by a language model from this plasmid's Addgene catalogue record and pLannotate feature annotations shown in this document.]
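Description:
pCDNA4.TO-K11-2xCSTREP is a mammalian expression plasmid built on the Invitrogen pcDNA4/TO backbone that expresses the K11 open reading frame of Kaposi's sarcoma-associated herpesvirus (KSHV) with a C-terminal tandem Strep tag. The insert was derived from cDNA of reactivated TREx BCBL-1-RTA cells. The sequence annotation identifies the coding region as a fragment matching vIRF-2, a viral interferon regulatory factor homologue described as a DNA-binding modulator of host immune responses that interferes with PKR activation and type I interferon signalling. The Strep tag itself is not called out in the feature table. It presumably lies in the unannotated stretch between the end of the vIRF-2 match and the bovine growth hormone polyadenylation signal that terminates the transcript.

Expression is driven by the human CMV immediate early enhancer and promoter. Directly downstream are two short tet operator matches (annotated as PLtetO-1 and TRE3GV fragments), which correspond to the tetracycline operator sites of the TO backbone. In cells that express the Tet repressor these sites make transcription tetracycline- or doxycycline-inducible, whereas in cells lacking the repressor the promoter is constitutive. A separate cassette places the Sh ble gene under both the SV40 early promoter and the bacterial EM7 promoter, followed by an SV40 poly(A) signal, which permits Zeocin selection of stable mammalian lines. In E. coli the plasmid is maintained at high copy from a pUC-type ColE1 origin with ampicillin resistance, and it also carries an f1 origin. The tagged design suits affinity purification of K11 and associated host proteins, in line with its origin in a herpesvirus–host protein interaction mapping study.
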