Features (pLannotate 1.2.2; 22 found; start..end, strand, type, name):
     28..80      -  misc_feature   bom (fragment): basis of mobility region from pBR322
    235..614     +  enhancer       CMV enhancer: human cytomegalovirus immediate early enhancer
    615..818     +  promoter       CMV promoter: human cytomegalovirus (CMV) immediate early promoter
    820..839     +  promoter       PLtetO-1 promoter (fragment): modified phage lambda PL promoter with tet operator sites (Lutz and Bujard, 1997)
    841..860     +  promoter       PLtetO-1 promoter (fragment): modified phage lambda PL promoter with tet operator sites (Lutz and Bujard, 1997)
    868..901     +  promoter       TRE3GV promoter (fragment): 3rd-generation Tet-responsive promoter that can be activated by binding of Tet-On® 3G, optimized for retroviral and lentiviral vectors
   1025..2425    +  CDS            vIRF-2 (fragment): VIRF2_HHV8P - Experimental evidence at protein level: Swiss-Prot protein existence level 1. DNA-binding transcription factor that plays a role in the modulation of host immune response (PubMed:26537687, PubMed:31059555). Acts by interacting with host EIF2AK2/PKR and inhibiting its activation. In turn, EIF2AK2/PKR substrates including EIF2S1 or histone H2A are not phosphorylated (PubMed:11160738). Inhibits type I interferon signaling by targeting host IRF3 during viral reactivation from latency (PubMed:11160738, PubMed:21697347). Attenuates the transcriptional activity of host FOXO3 via activat
   2571..2795    +  polyA_signal   bGH poly(A) signal: bovine growth hormone polyadenylation signal
   2799..2820    +  promoter       SV40 promoter (fragment): SV40 enhancer and early promoter
   2841..3269    +  rep_origin     f1 ori (sequence partly withheld): f1 bacteriophage origin of replication; arrow indicates direction of (+) strand synthesis
   3283..3612    +  promoter       SV40 promoter: SV40 enhancer and early promoter
   3660..3707    +  promoter       EM7 promoter: synthetic bacterial promoter&nbsp
   3726..4100    +  CDS            BleoR: antibiotic-binding protein; Sh ble from Streptoalloteichus hindustanus; confers resistance to bleomycin, phleomycin, and Zeocin™
   4110..4235    +  CDS            ble (fragment): BLE_KLEPN - Experimental evidence at protein level: Swiss-Prot protein existence level 1. Binding protein with a strong affinity to the bleomycin family of antibiotics. Binds to CL990; an antimitotic-antibiotic compound. From Klebsiella pneumoniae.
   4230..4351    +  polyA_signal   SV40 poly(A) signal: SV40 polyadenylation signal
   4424..4440    -  protein_bind   lac operator: The lac repressor binds to the lac operator to inhibit transcription in E. coli. This inhibition can be relieved by adding lactose or isopropyl-β-D-thiogalactopyranoside (IPTG). lac repressor encoded by lacI
   4448..4478    -  promoter       lac promoter: promoter for the E. coli lac operon
   4493..4514    -  protein_bind   CAP binding site: CAP binding activates transcription in the presence of cAMP. E. coli catabolite activator protein
   4527..4619    -  CDS            lacI (fragment): lac repressor; lacI; The lac repressor binds to the lac operator to inhibit transcription in E. coli. This inhibition can be relieved by adding lactose or isopropyl-β-D-thiogalactopyranoside (IPTG).
   4802..5390    -  rep_origin     ori: high-copy-number ColE1/pMB1/pBR322/pUC origin of replication
   5561..6421    -  CDS            AmpR: β-lactamase; bla; confers resistance to ampicillin, carbenicillin, and related antibiotics
   6422..6526    -  promoter       AmpR promoter: bla
>Addgene plasmid #136165 | pCDNA4.TO-K11-2xCSTREP | addgene full sequence | sequence record 267388 | Addgene NGS Result
GACGGATCGGGAGATCTCCCGATCCCCTATGGTGCACTCTCAGTACAATCTGCTCTGATGCCGCATAGTT
AAGCCAGTATCTGCTCCCTGCTTGTGTGTTGGAGGTCGCTGAGTAGTGCGCGAGCAAAATTTAAGCTACA
ACAAGGCAAGGCTTGACCGACAATTGCATGAAGAATCTGCTTAGGGTTAGGCGTTTTGCGCTGCTTCGCG
ATGTACGGGCCAGATATACGCGTTGACATTGATTATTGACTAGTTATTAATAGTAATCAATTACGGGGTC
ATTAGTTCATAGCCCATATATGGAGTTCCGCGTTACATAACTTACGGTAAATGGCCCGCCTGGCTGACCG
CCCAACGACCCCCGCCCATTGACGTCAATAATGACGTATGTTCCCATAGTAACGCCAATAGGGACTTTCC
ATTGACGTCAATGGGTGGAGTATTTACGGTAAACTGCCCACTTGGCAGTACATCAAGTGTATCATATGCC
AAGTACGCCCCCTATTGACGTCAATGACGGTAAATGGCCCGCCTGGCATTATGCCCAGTACATGACCTTA
TGGGACTTTCCTACTTGGCAGTACATCTACGTATTAGTCATCGCTATTACCATGGTGATGCGGTTTTGGC
AGTACATCAATGGGCGTGGATAGCGGTTTGACTCACGGGGATTTCCAAGTCTCCACCCCATTGACGTCAA
TGGGAGTTTGTTTTGGCACCAAAATCAACGGGACTTTCCAAAATGTCGTAACAACTCCGCCCCATTGACG
CAAATGGGCGGTAGGCGTGTACGGTGGGAGGTCTATATAAGCAGAGCTCTCCCTATCAGTGATAGAGATC
TCCCTATCAGTGATAGAGATCGTCGACGAGCTCGTTTAGTGAACCGTCAGATCGCCTGGAGACGCCATCC
ACGCTGTTTTGACCTCCATAGAAGACACCGGGACCGATCCAGCCTCCGGACTCTAGCGTTTAAACTTAAG
CTTGGTACCGAGCTCGGATCCACTAGTCCAGTGTGGTGGAATTCATGCACAGTTTGTTTTTTGAAGAGCC
AGAACCGTCGGGGTTTGGGTCATCTGGTCAGTCATCGAGCTTATTAGCTCCGGATTCCCCGCGTCCCTCC
ACGAGCCAGGTGCAGGGCCCATTACACGTGCACACCCCGACGGATCTATGTTTGCCAACGGGGGGTTTAC
CTTCTCCTGTTATTTTTCCACATGAGACACAAGGCTTATTAGCGCCGCCTGCTGGACAGTCGCAAACCCC
ATTTTCCCCAGAAGGCCCCGTCCCCAGTCATGTCAGTGGGCTGGATGATTGCCTACCGATGGTGGATCAC
ATTGAGGGGTGTTTGTTAGATCTCTTGTCAGATGTTGGCCAGGAGCTTCCTGACTTAGGCGACCTGGGTG
AACTTCTGTGTGAAACTGCGAGCCCTCAGGGCCCGATGCAGTCGGAGGGAGGTGAGGAGGGGTCCACGGA
GAGTGTCTCAGTACTTCCCGCCACGCATCCCCTTGAGAGTTCGGCACCTGGGGCCTCTGTCATGGGTTCA
GGCCAGGAGCTTCCTGACTTAGGCGACCTGAGTGAACTTCTGTGTGAAACTGCGAGCCCTCAGGGCCCGA
TGCAGTCGGAGGGAGGTGAGGAGGGGTCCACGGAGAGTGTCTCAGTACTTCCCGCCACGCATCCCCTTGA
GAGTTCGGCACCTGGGGCCTCTGTCATGGGTTCATCTTTCCAAGCTTCCGACAATGTGGATGATTTTATT
GATTGTATTCCACCGTTGTGTCGTGATGACCGGGACGTCGAGGACCAAGAGAAAGCTGACCAGACATTTT
ACTGGTATGGAAGCGACATGAGGCCCAAGGTCTTAACCGCCACCCAATCCGTGGCAGCATACCTGAGTAA
GAAACAGGCTATTTACAAAGTGGGTGACAAGCTTGTGCCCCTAGTGGTGGAAGTGTATTATTTCGGAGAA
AAGGTGAAGACCCACTTTGATTTAACGGGGGGCATCGTTATTTGCTCCCAAGTCCCAGAGGCCTCCCCTG
AACACATATGTCAGACGGTACCCCCGTATAAATGCTTACTTCCCAGAACGGCCCACTGTAGTGTGGACGC
AAACCGAACTTTGGAACAGACGCTGGACAGGTTTTCCATGGGAGTTGTGGCCATCGGTACAAACATGGGC
ATTTTTCTGAAGGGATTATTGGAATACCCAGCATACTTTGTTGGAAATGCATCGCGAAGAAGAATAGGCA
AATGTAGGCCCCTGTCCCACCGCCACGAGATCCAACAAGCTTTTGACGTGGAGCGACATAATCGAGAACC
TGAAGGGTCCCGGTACGCGTCCCTGTTTCTGGGCCGCCGGCCGTCGCCTGAATATGACTGGGATCACTAT
CCAGTCATTTTGCACATTTACCTTGCCCCATTTTACCACAGAGACTCAGGGCGGCCGCTCGAGGGAGGCG
GTGGATGGAGCCACCCCCAGTTCGAGAAGGGCGGCGGCAGCGGCGGCGGCAGCGGCGGCGGCAGCTGGAG
CCACCCCCAGTTCGAGAAGGGGCCCGTTTAAACCCGCTGATCAGCCTCGACTGTGCCTTCTAGTTGCCAG
CCATCTGTTGTTTGCCCCTCCCCCGTGCCTTCCTTGACCCTGGAAGGTGCCACTCCCACTGTCCTTTCCT
AATAAAATGAGGAAATTGCATCGCATTGTCTGAGTAGGTGTCATTCTATTCTGGGGGGTGGGGTGGGGCA
GGACAGCAAGGGGGAGGATTGGGAAGACAATAGCAGGCATGCTGGGGATGCGGTGGGCTCTATGGCTTCT
GAGGCGGAAAGAACCAGCTGGGGCTCTAGGGGGTATCCCC
[124 nt withheld, positions 2841-2964]
C
[91 nt withheld, positions 2966-3056]
A
[49 nt withheld, positions 3058-3106]
CCTTTGACGTTGGAGTCCACGTTCTTT
[37 nt withheld, positions 3134-3170]
ACCCTATCTCGGTCTATTCTTTTGATTTATAAGGGATTTTGCCGATTTCGGCCTATTGGTTAAAAAATGA
GCTGATTTAACAAAAATTTAACGCGAATTAATTCTGTGGAATGTGTGTCAGTTAGGGTGTGGAAAGTCCC
CAGGCTCCCCAGCAGGCAGAAGTATGCAAAGCATGCATCTCAATTAGTCAGCAACCAGGTGTGGAAAGTC
CCCAGGCTCCCCAGCAGGCAGAAGTATGCAAAGCATGCATCTCAATTAGTCAGCAACCATAGTCCCGCCC
CTAACTCCGCCCATCCCGCCCCTAACTCCGCCCAGTTCCGCCCATTCTCCGCCCCATGGCTGACTAATTT
TTTTTATTTATGCAGAGGCCGAGGCCGCCTCTGCCTCTGAGCTATTCCAGAAGTAGTGAGGAGGCTTTTT
TGGAGGCCTAGGCTTTTGCAAAAAGCTCCCGGGAGCTTGTATATCCATTTTCGGATCTGATCAGCACGTG
TTGACAATTAATCATCGGCATAGTATATCGGCATAGTATAATACGACAAGGTGAGGAACTAAACCATGGC
CAAGTTGACCAGTGCCGTTCCGGTGCTCACCGCGCGCGACGTCGCCGGAGCGGTCGAGTTCTGGACCGAC
CGGCTCGGGTTCTCCCGGGACTTCGTGGAGGACGACTTCGCCGGTGTGGTCCGGGACGACGTGACCCTGT
TCATCAGCGCGGTCCAGGACCAGGTGGTGCCGGACAACACCCTGGCCTGGGTGTGGGTGCGCGGCCTGGA
CGAGCTGTACGCCGAGTGGTCGGAGGTCGTGTCCACGAACTTCCGGGACGCCTCCGGGCCGGCCATGACC
GAGATCGGCGAGCAGCCGTGGGGGCGGGAGTTCGCCCTGCGCGACCCGGCCGGCAACTGCGTGCACTTCG
TGGCCGAGGAGCAGGACTGACACGTGCTACGAGATTTCGATTCCACCGCCGCCTTCTATGAAAGGTTGGG
CTTCGGAATCGTTTTCCGGGACGCCGGCTGGATGATCCTCCAGCGCGGGGATCTCATGCTGGAGTTCTTC
GCCCACCCCAACTTGTTTATTGCAGCTTATAATGGTTACAAATAAAGCAATAGCATCACAAATTTCACAA
ATAAAGCATTTTTTTCACTGCATTCTAGTTGTGGTTTGTCCAAACTCATCAATGTATCTTATCATGTCTG
TATACCGTCGACCTCTAGCTAGAGCTTGGCGTAATCATGGTCATAGCTGTTTCCTGTGTGAAATTGTTAT
CCGCTCACAATTCCACACAACATACGAGCCGGAAGCATAAAGTGTAAAGCCTGGGGTGCCTAATGAGTGA
GCTAACTCACATTAATTGCGTTGCGCTCACTGCCCGCTTTCCAGTCGGGAAACCTGTCGTGCCAGCTGCA
TTAATGAATCGGCCAACGCGCGGGGAGAGGCGGTTTGCGTATTGGGCGCTCTTCCGCTTCCTCGCTCACT
GACTCGCTGCGCTCGGTCGTTCGGCTGCGGCGAGCGGTATCAGCTCACTCAAAGGCGGTAATACGGTTAT
CCACAGAATCAGGGGATAACGCAGGAAAGAACATGTGAGCAAAAGGCCAGCAAAAGGCCAGGAACCGTAA
AAAGGCCGCGTTGCTGGCGTTTTTCCATAGGCTCCGCCCCCCTGACGAGCATCACAAAAATCGACGCTCA
AGTCAGAGGTGGCGAAACCCGACAGGACTATAAAGATACCAGGCGTTTCCCCCTGGAAGCTCCCTCGTGC
GCTCTCCTGTTCCGACCCTGCCGCTTACCGGATACCTGTCCGCCTTTCTCCCTTCGGGAAGCGTGGCGCT
TTCTCATAGCTCACGCTGTAGGTATCTCAGTTCGGTGTAGGTCGTTCGCTCCAAGCTGGGCTGTGTGCAC
GAACCCCCCGTTCAGCCCGACCGCTGCGCCTTATCCGGTAACTATCGTCTTGAGTCCAACCCGGTAAGAC
ACGACTTATCGCCACTGGCAGCAGCCACTGGTAACAGGATTAGCAGAGCGAGGTATGTAGGCGGTGCTAC
AGAGTTCTTGAAGTGGTGGCCTAACTACGGCTACACTAGAAGAACAGTATTTGGTATCTGCGCTCTGCTG
AAGCCAGTTACCTTCGGAAAAAGAGTTGGTAGCTCTTGATCCGGCAAACAAACCACCGCTGGTAGCGGTG
GTTTTTTTGTTTGCAAGCAGCAGATTACGCGCAGAAAAAAAGGATCTCAAGAAGATCCTTTGATCTTTTC
TACGGGGTCTGACGCTCAGTGGAACGAAAACTCACGTTAAGGGATTTTGGTCATGAGATTATCAAAAAGG
ATCTTCACCTAGATCCTTTTAAATTAAAAATGAAGTTTTAAATCAATCTAAAGTATATATGAGTAAACTT
GGTCTGACAGTTACCAATGCTTAATCAGTGAGGCACCTATCTCAGCGATCTGTCTATTTCGTTCATCCAT
AGTTGCCTGACTCCCCGTCGTGTAGATAACTACGATACGGGAGGGCTTACCATCTGGCCCCAGTGCTGCA
ATGATACCGCGAGACCCACGCTCACCGGCTCCAGATTTATCAGCAATAAACCAGCCAGCCGGAAGGGCCG
AGCGCAGAAGTGGTCCTGCAACTTTATCCGCCTCCATCCAGTCTATTAATTGTTGCCGGGAAGCTAGAGT
AAGTAGTTCGCCAGTTAATAGTTTGCGCAACGTTGTTGCCATTGCTACAGGCATCGTGGTGTCACGCTCG
TCGTTTGGTATGGCTTCATTCAGCTCCGGTTCCCAACGATCAAGGCGAGTTACATGATCCCCCATGTTGT
GCAAAAAAGCGGTTAGCTCCTTCGGTCCTCCGATCGTTGTCAGAAGTAAGTTGGCCGCAGTGTTATCACT
CATGGTTATGGCAGCACTGCATAATTCTCTTACTGTCATGCCATCCGTAAGATGCTTTTCTGTGACTGGT
GAGTACTCAACCAAGTCATTCTGAGAATAGTGTATGCGGCGACCGAGTTGCTCTTGCCCGGCGTCAATAC
GGGATAATACCGCGCCACATAGCAGAACTTTAAAAGTGCTCATCATTGGAAAACGTTCTTCGGGGCGAAA
ACTCTCAAGGATCTTACCGCTGTTGAGATCCAGTTCGATGTAACCCACTCGTGCACCCAACTGATCTTCA
GCATCTTTTACTTTCACCAGCGTTTCTGGGTGAGCAAAAACAGGAAGGCAAAATGCCGCAAAAAAGGGAA
TAAGGGCGACACGGAAATGTTGAATACTCATACTCTTCCTTTTTCAATATTATTGAAGCATTTATCAGGG
TTATTGTCTCATGAGCGGATACATATTTGAATGTATTTAGAAAAATAAACAAATAGGGGTTCCGCGCACA
TTTCCCCGAAAAGTGCCACCTGACGTC
